Addgene plasmid #46738: pMT mir-1-1 reporter cel-lsy-6
Depositing lab: David Bartel. Depositing organization: Whitehead Institute for Biomedical Research. Publication: Beyond Secondary Structure: Primary-Sequence Determinants License Pri-miRNA Hairpins for Processing. Auyeung VC, Ulitsky I, McGeary SE, Bartel DP. Cell. 2013 Feb 14;152(4):844-58. doi: 10.1016/j.cell.2013.01.031. PubMed 23415231.
Backbone
  Vector backbone: pMT-DEST48 mir-1-1 reporter
  Backbone manufacturer: Bartel lab
  Backbone size w/o insert (bp): 5179
  Vector type: Insect Expression, RNAi
Growth in bacteria
  Bacterial resistance: Ampicillin, 100 μg/mL
  Growth temperature: 37°C
  Growth strain: DH5alpha
  Copy number: High Copy
Gene/Insert
  Gene/Insert name: cel-lsy-6 (alt name: cel-lsy-6 pri-mRNA)
  Species: C. elegans (nematode)
  Promoter: Metallothionein (MT)
  Tag / fusion protein: hsa-mir-1-1 (C terminal on insert); His (C terminal on backbone)
  Cloning method: Gateway Cloning
  Sequencing primers: 5′ MT-Forward (5'-CATCTCAGTGCAACTAAA-3'); 3′ BGH-rev
Terms and licenses: Academic/Nonprofit Terms; Industry Terms: Not Available to Industry
How to cite: pMT mir-1-1 reporter cel-lsy-6 was a gift from David Bartel (Addgene plasmid # 46738 ; http://n2t.net/addgene:46738 ; RRID:Addgene_46738)
