[The description below was written by a language model from this plasmid's Addgene catalogue record and pLannotate feature annotations shown in this document.]
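Description:
pMT mir-1-1 reporter cel-lsy-6 is an insect-cell expression plasmid built on a laboratory-modified pMT-DEST48 Gateway backbone. It is designed to transcribe a microRNA primary transcript rather than to make a protein. It is propagated in E. coli as a high-copy plasmid through a ColE1/pUC-type origin and is selected with ampicillin via the bla (AmpR) gene and its promoter. The remaining bacterial annotations (rop, bom, lacZα and lacI fragments, lac promoter/operator) are vestigial backbone remnants. No selectable marker for insect cells is annotated.

The expression unit is driven by the Drosophila metallothionein (MT) promoter, which is metal-inducible in Drosophila cells. Downstream, attB1 and attB2 sites left by Gateway recombination flank the insert, a segment of the C. elegans lsy-6 pri-miRNA that contains the lsy-6 precursor hairpin. After attB2 come a V5 tag sequence carried over from the destination vector and then a human mir-1-1 hairpin, with an SV40 polyadenylation signal ending the transcript. The catalogue also lists a backbone His tag, but this is not annotated in the feature table, and neither epitope tag is relevant to a noncoding transcript.

Both hairpins therefore sit on a single MT-driven RNA. This layout suggests that mir-1-1 serves as a co-transcribed internal reference against which processing of the lsy-6 hairpin can be compared, which fits the associated study of the primary-sequence features that license pri-miRNA hairpins for processing. The sequence record is 4,206 nt, shorter than the 5,179 bp listed for the backbone without insert. That figure may include the Gateway cassette that recombination replaces, but the record does not explain the difference.
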