Features (pLannotate 1.2.2; 19 found; start..end, strand, type, name):
      1..35      +  CDS            rop (fragment): Rop protein, which maintains plasmids at low copy number; rop
    137..236     +  misc_feature   bom (fragment): basis of mobility region from pBR322
    242..396     -  CDS            lacZα (fragment): LacZα fragment of β-galactosidase; lacZ fragment
    407..833     +  promoter       MT promoter: Drosophila metallothionein promoter
    859..883     +  protein_bind   attB1: mutant version of attB; recombination site for the Gateway® BP reaction BP Clonase™
   1039..1111    +  ncRNA          lsy-6: Accession: RF00823 - lsy-6 microRNA precursor family
   1211..1235    -  protein_bind   attB2: mutant version of attB; recombination site for the Gateway® BP reaction BP Clonase™
   1249..1290    +  CDS            V5 tag: epitope tag from simian virus 5
   1362..1438    +  ncRNA          mir-1: Accession: RF00103 - mir-1 microRNA precursor family
   1708..1842    -  polyA_signal   SV40 poly(A) signal: SV40 polyadenylation signal
   1865..1949    -  CDS            large T antigen (fragment): large T antigen from SV40 (simian virus 40)
   1949..1973    +  misc_feature   MCS (fragment): pUC18/19 multiple cloning site
   2010..2026    -  protein_bind   lac operator: The lac repressor binds to the lac operator to inhibit transcription in E. coli. This inhibition can be relieved by adding lactose or isopropyl-β-D-thiogalactopyranoside (IPTG). lac repressor encoded by lacI
   2034..2064    -  promoter       lac promoter: promoter for the E. coli lac operon
   2079..2100    -  protein_bind   CAP binding site: CAP binding activates transcription in the presence of cAMP. E. coli catabolite activator protein
   2113..2205    -  CDS            lacI (fragment): lac repressor; lacI; The lac repressor binds to the lac operator to inhibit transcription in E. coli. This inhibition can be relieved by adding lactose or isopropyl-β-D-thiogalactopyranoside (IPTG).
   2388..2976    -  rep_origin     ori: high-copy-number ColE1/pMB1/pBR322/pUC origin of replication
   3147..4007    -  CDS            AmpR: β-lactamase; bla; confers resistance to ampicillin, carbenicillin, and related antibiotics
   4008..4112    -  promoter       AmpR promoter: bla
>Addgene plasmid #46738 | pMT mir-1-1 reporter cel-lsy-6 | depositor full sequence | sequence record 117510 | pMT mir-1-1 reporter cel-lsy-6 sequence 4206 bps
TCGCGCGTTTCGGTGATGACGGTGAAAACCTCTGACACATGCAGCTCCCGGAGACGGTCACAGCTTGTCT
GTAAGCGGATGCCGGGAGCAGACAAGCCCGTCAGGGCGCGTCAGCGGGTGTTGGCGGGTGTCGGGGCTGG
CTTAACTATGCGGCATCAGAGCAGATTGTACTGAGAGTGCACCATATGCGGTGTGAAATACCGCACAGAT
GCGTAAGGAGAAAATACCGCATCAGGCGCCATTCGCCATTCAGGCTGCGCAACTGTTGGGAAGGGCGATC
GGTGCGGGCCTCTTCGCTATTACGCCAGCTGGCGAAAGGGGGATGTGCTGCAAGGCGATTAAGTTGGGTA
ACGCCAGGGTTTTCCCAGTCACGACGTTGTAAAACGACGGCCAGTGCCAGTGAATTAATTCGTTGCAGGA
CAGGATGTGGTGCCCGATGTGACTAGCTCTTTGCTGCAGGCCGTCCTATCCTCTGGTTCCGATAAGAGAC
CCAGAACTCCGGCCCCCCACCGCCCACCGCCACCCCCATACATATGTGGTACGCAAGTAAGAGTGCCTGC
GCATGCCCCATGTGCCCCACCAAGAGTTTTGCATCCCATACAAGTCCCCAAAGTGGAGAACCGAACCAAT
TCTTCGCGGGCAGAACAAAAGCTTCTGCACACGTCTCCACTCGAATTTGGAGCCGGCCGGCGTGTGCAAA
AGAGGTGAATCGAACGAAAGACCCGTGTGTAAAGCCGCGTTTCCAAAATGTATAAAACCGAGAGCATCTG
GCCAATGTGCATCAGTTGTGGTCAGCAGCAAAATCAAGTGAATCATCTCAGTGCAACTAAAGGGGGGATC
TAGATCGGGGTACATCAAACAAGTTTGTACAAAAAAGCAGGCTCATATGGCAATTGAGCAAAGCATCTGC
AGGTGCCTGATATTTTACGGCTTCCGCCCATTACCGTAGCTGAAAGAGTATAAATAGAAGATTCATCGTT
CAAATGTTTAATGTTCGACTTTTCAAATAATGTATTCCTACTAATTTCTGAAAAATAAGCCATCAAATGC
GTCTAGTATCAAAATCATGTAAAAACTGTAAAACAGATTTTGTATGAGACGCATTTCGATGACGGGCACA
ACAGAGACACCGCCCATAAGACGGTATCTTTTGATGGTAAGAGGTGTGAATCTATAATACGACTGTGTGA
TCCATGTGTCGGTTAAGCTTACCCAGCTTTCTTGTACAAAGTGGTTCGATGGTTCGAAGGTAAGCCTATC
CCTAACCCTCTCCTCGGTCTCGATTCTACGCGTTCTAGAGCAGTGGGGTCAGCTTCTACCGGGGCGGCGT
CCCGGGGTCTTGGAACTGCATGCAGACTGCCTGCTTGGGAAACATACTTCTTTATATGCCCATATGGACC
TGCTAAGCTATGGAATGTAAAGAAGTATGTATCTCAGGCCGGGACCTCTCTCGCCGCACTGAGGGGCACT
CCACACCACGGGGGCCGCCGCGGCCGACAGCCAGCCAGGCGGCTGTGGTGGGGGTGAGGCTGGGGCGGCA
GGCTGCCTGGGCGTTGGTGGACGGTCGTGTCCCCGACAGCATTGTTCTGTCACTTTGCCTGTGTCAGCAG
GTGGAAGTGCTCACCAGACATCTAGAACGCGTACCGGTCATCATCACCATCACCATTGAGTTTAAACCCG
CTGATCAGCCTCGACTGTGCCTTCTAAGATCCAGACATGATAAGATACATTGATGAGTTTGGACAAACCA
CAACTAGAATGCAGTGAAAAAAATGCTTTATTTGTGAAATTTGTGATGCTATTGCTTTATTTGTAACCAT
TATAAGCTGCAATAAACAAGTTAACAACAACAATTGCATTCATTTTATGTTTCAGGTTCAGGGGGAGGTG
TGGGAGGTTTTTTAAAGCAAGTAAAACCTCTACAAATGTGGTATGGCTGATTATGATCAGTCGACCTGCA
GGCATGCAAGCTTGGCGTAATCATGGTCATAGCTGTTTCCTGTGTGAAATTGTTATCCGCTCACAATTCC
ACACAACATACGAGCCGGAAGCATAAAGTGTAAAGCCTGGGGTGCCTAATGAGTGAGCTAACTCACATTA
ATTGCGTTGCGCTCACTGCCCGCTTTCCAGTCGGGAAACCTGTCGTGCCAGCTGCATTAATGAATCGGCC
AACGCGCGGGGAGAGGCGGTTTGCGTATTGGGCGCTCTTCCGCTTCCTCGCTCACTGACTCGCTGCGCTC
GGTCGTTCGGCTGCGGCGAGCGGTATCAGCTCACTCAAAGGCGGTAATACGGTTATCCACAGAATCAGGG
GATAACGCAGGAAAGAACATGTGAGCAAAAGGCCAGCAAAAGGCCAGGAACCGTAAAAAGGCCGCGTTGC
TGGCGTTTTTCCATAGGCTCCGCCCCCCTGACGAGCATCACAAAAATCGACGCTCAAGTCAGAGGTGGCG
AAACCCGACAGGACTATAAAGATACCAGGCGTTTCCCCCTGGAAGCTCCCTCGTGCGCTCTCCTGTTCCG
ACCCTGCCGCTTACCGGATACCTGTCCGCCTTTCTCCCTTCGGGAAGCGTGGCGCTTTCTCATAGCTCAC
GCTGTAGGTATCTCAGTTCGGTGTAGGTCGTTCGCTCCAAGCTGGGCTGTGTGCACGAACCCCCCGTTCA
GCCCGACCGCTGCGCCTTATCCGGTAACTATCGTCTTGAGTCCAACCCGGTAAGACACGACTTATCGCCA
CTGGCAGCAGCCACTGGTAACAGGATTAGCAGAGCGAGGTATGTAGGCGGTGCTACAGAGTTCTTGAAGT
GGTGGCCTAACTACGGCTACACTAGAAGGACAGTATTTGGTATCTGCGCTCTGCTGAAGCCAGTTACCTT
CGGAAAAAGAGTTGGTAGCTCTTGATCCGGCAAACAAACCACCGCTGGTAGCGGTGGTTTTTTTGTTTGC
AAGCAGCAGATTACGCGCAGAAAAAAAGGATCTCAAGAAGATCCTTTGATCTTTTCTACGGGGTCTGACG
CTCAGTGGAACGAAAACTCACGTTAAGGGATTTTGGTCATGAGATTATCAAAAAGGATCTTCACCTAGAT
CCTTTTAAATTAAAAATGAAGTTTTAAATCAATCTAAAGTATATATGAGTAAACTTGGTCTGACAGTTAC
CAATGCTTAATCAGTGAGGCACCTATCTCAGCGATCTGTCTATTTCGTTCATCCATAGTTGCCTGACTCC
CCGTCGTGTAGATAACTACGATACGGGAGGGCTTACCATCTGGCCCCAGTGCTGCAATGATACCGCGAGA
CCCACGCTCACCGGCTCCAGATTTATCAGCAATAAACCAGCCAGCCGGAAGGGCCGAGCGCAGAAGTGGT
CCTGCAACTTTATCCGCCTCCATCCAGTCTATTAATTGTTGCCGGGAAGCTAGAGTAAGTAGTTCGCCAG
TTAATAGTTTGCGCAACGTTGTTGCCATTGCTACAGGCATCGTGGTGTCACGCTCGTCGTTTGGTATGGC
TTCATTCAGCTCCGGTTCCCAACGATCAAGGCGAGTTACATGATCCCCCATGTTGTGCAAAAAAGCGGTT
AGCTCCTTCGGTCCTCCGATCGTTGTCAGAAGTAAGTTGGCCGCAGTGTTATCACTCATGGTTATGGCAG
CACTGCATAATTCTCTTACTGTCATGCCATCCGTAAGATGCTTTTCTGTGACTGGTGAGTACTCAACCAA
GTCATTCTGAGAATAGTGTATGCGGCGACCGAGTTGCTCTTGCCCGGCGTCAATACGGGATAATACCGCG
CCACATAGCAGAACTTTAAAAGTGCTCATCATTGGAAAACGTTCTTCGGGGCGAAAACTCTCAAGGATCT
TACCGCTGTTGAGATCCAGTTCGATGTAACCCACTCGTGCACCCAACTGATCTTCAGCATCTTTTACTTT
CACCAGCGTTTCTGGGTGAGCAAAAACAGGAAGGCAAAATGCCGCAAAAAAGGGAATAAGGGCGACACGG
AAATGTTGAATACTCATACTCTTCCTTTTTCAATATTATTGAAGCATTTATCAGGGTTATTGTCTCATGA
GCGGATACATATTTGAATGTATTTAGAAAAATAAACAAATAGGGGTTCCGCGCACATTTCCCCGAAAAGT
GCCACCTGACGTCTAAGAAACCATTATTATCATGACATTAACCTATAAAAATAGGCGTATCACGAGGCCC
TTTCGT
