>Addgene plasmid #46738 | pMT mir-1-1 reporter cel-lsy-6 | addgene partial sequence | sequence record 73841 | MT-Forward 5'-CATCTCAGTGCAACTAAA-3'
AAAAAGCAGGCTCATATGGCAATTGAGCAAAGCATCTGCAGGTGCCTGATATTTTACGGCTTCCGCCCAT
TACCGTAGCTGAAAGAGTATAAATAGAAGATTCATCGTTCAAATGTTTAATGTTCGACTTTTCAAATAAT
GTATTCCTACTAATTTCTGAAAAATAAGCCATCAAATGCGTCTAGTATCAAAATCATGTAAAAACTGTAA
AACAGATTTTGTATGAGACGCATTTCGATGACGGGCACAACAGAGACACCGCCCATAAGACGGTATCTTT
TGATGGTAAGAGGTGTGAATCTATAATACGACTGTGTGATCCATGTGTCGGTTAAGCTTACCCAGCTTTC
TTGTACAAAGTGGTTCGATGGTTCGAAGGTAAGCCTATCCCTAACCCTCTCCTCGGTCTCGATTCTACGC
GTTCTAGAGCAGTGGGGTCAGCTTCTACCGGGGCGGCGTCCCGGGGTCTTGGAACTGCATGCAGACTGCC
TGCTTGGGAAACATACTTCTTTATATGCCCATATGGACCTGCTAAGCTATGGAATGTAAAGAAGTATGTA
TCTCAGGCCGGGACCTCTCTCGCCGCACTGAGGGGCACTCCACACCACGGGGGCCGCCGCGGCCGACAGC
CAGCCAGGCGGCTGTGGTGGGGGTGAGGCTGGGGCGGCAGGCTGCCTGGGCGTTGGTGGACGGTCGTGTC
CCCGACAGCATTGTTCTGTCACTTTGCCTGTGTCAGCAGGTGGAAGTGCTCACCAGACATCTAGAACGCG
TACCGGTCATCATCACCATCACCATTGAGTTTAAACCCGCTGATCAGCCTCGACTGTGCCTTCTAAGATC
CAGACATGATAAGATACATTGATGA
